>Addgene plasmid #57320 | Kikume-ER-3 | depositor partial sequence | sequence record 88454 | insert sequence
CCCCATTGACGCAAATGGGCGGTAGGCGTGTACGGTGGGAGGTCTATATAAGCAGAGCTGGTTTAGTGAA
CCGTCAGATCCGCTAGCATGCTGCTATCCGTGCCGTTGCTGCTCGGCCTCCTCGGCCTGGCCGTCGCCGA
CCGGTCGGTGAGTGTGATTACATCAGAAATGAAGATCGAGCTGCGTATGGAAGGCGCTGTAAACGGGCAC
AAGTTCGTGATTACAGGGAAAGGAAGTGGCCAGCCTTTCGAGGGAATACAGAATGTGGACCTGACAGTCA
TAGAGGGCGGACCTCTTCCTTTTGCTTTCGATATCCTGACAACAGCATTCCATTACGGCAACCGGGTATT
TGTCGAATACCCAGAAGAAATAGTAGACTACTTCAAGCAGTCGTTTCCTGAGGGTTATTCTTGGGAACGA
AGCATGAGTTACGAAGACGGGGGAATTTGCCTCGCCACAAACAATATAACGATGAAGAAAGACGGCAGCA
ACTGTTTTGTCAATGAAATTCGATTTGATGGTGTGAACTTTCCTGCCAATGGTCCAGTTATGCAGAGGAA
GACCGTCAAATGGGAGCCATCCACTGAGAAAATGTATGTGCGTGATGGAGTGCTGAAGGGTGATGTAAAC
ATGGCTCTGTTGCTTCAAGGAGGTGGCCATTACCGATGTGACTTCAGAACTACTTACAAAGCAAAGAAGG
TTGTCCAGTTGCCAGACTATCACTTCGTGGATCATCAAATGGAGATAACAAGCCATGACAAGGATTACAA
CAAGGTTAAGCTGTATGAGCACGCTAAAGCTCATTCCGGGCTGCCAAGGCTGGCCAAGGACGAGCTGTAA
GAATTCTGCAGTCGACGGTACCGCGGGCCCGGGATCCACCGGATCTAGATAACTGATCATAATCAGCCAT
ACCACATTTGTAGAGGTTTTACTTGCTTTAAAAACCTCCCACACCTCCCCCTGAACCTGAAACATAAAAT
GAATGCAATTGTTGTTGTTAACTTGTTTATTGCAGCTTATAATGGTTACAAATAAAGCAATAGCATCACA
AATTTCACAAATAAAGCATTTTTTTC
