>Addgene plasmid #57320 | Kikume-ER-3 | addgene partial sequence | sequence record 140656 | CMV-F 5'-CGCAAATGGGCGGTAGGCGTG-3'
TAGTGAACCGTCAGATCCGCTAGCATGCTGCTATCCGTGCCGTTGCTGCTCGGCCTCCTCGGCCTGGCCG
TCGCCGACCGGTCGGTGAGTGTGATTACATCAGAAATGAAGATCGAGCTGCGTATGGAAGGCGCTGTAAA
CGGGCACAAGTTCGTGATTACAGGGAAAGGAAGTGGCCAGCCTTTCGAGGGAATACAGAATGTGGACCTG
ACAGTCATAGAGGGCGGACCTCTTCCTTTTGCTTTCGATATCCTGACAACAGCATTCCATTACGGCAACC
GGGTATTTGTCGAATACCCAGAAGAAATAGTAGACTACTTCAAGCAGTCGTTTCCTGAGGGTTATTCTTG
GGAACGAAGCATGAGTTACGAAGACGGGGGAATTTGCCTCGCCACAAACAATATAACGATGAAGAAAGAC
GGCAGCAACTGTTTTGTCAATGAAATTCGATTTGATGGTGTGAACTTTCCTGCCAATGGTCCAGTTATGC
AGAGGAAGACCGTCAAATGGGAGCCATCCACTGAGAAAATGTATGTGCGTGATGGAGTGCTGAAGGGTGA
TGTAAACATGGCTCTGTTGCTTCAAGGAGGTGGCCATTACCGATGTGACTTCAGAACTACTTACAAAGCA
AAGAAGGTTGTCCAGTTGCCAGACTATCACTTCGTGGATCATCAAATGGAGATAACAAGCCATGACAAGG
ATTACAACAAGGTTAAGCTGTATGAGCACGCTAAAGCTCATTCCGGGCTGCCAAGGCTGGCCAAGGACGA
GCTGTAAGAATTCTGCAGTCGACGGTACCGCGGGCCCGGGATCCACCGGATCTAGATAACTGATCATAAT
CAGCCATACCACATTTGTAGAGGTTTTACTTGCTTTAAAAA
