[The description below was written by a language model from this plasmid's Addgene catalogue record.]
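Description:
Kikume-ER-3 is a mammalian expression plasmid built on a Kikume fluorescent-protein backbone of about 4.75 kb (size without insert). It is maintained in E. coli as a high-copy plasmid under kanamycin selection, and it carries a neomycin resistance marker so that transfected mammalian cells can be selected with G418. The record does not name the origins of replication, and no feature table is provided. The exact layout of the backbone elements therefore cannot be confirmed, although the listed sequencing primers imply a CMV promoter upstream of the expression cassette and an SV40 polyadenylation signal downstream.

The payload is an endoplasmic reticulum targeting sequence derived from human calreticulin (CALR). It is recorded as the ER signal peptide rather than the full-length protein and is fused to the Kikume fluorescent protein under control of the CMV promoter. A signal peptide of this kind directs the nascent fusion into the ER lumen, so the fluorescent protein labels that compartment. The record does not say whether a C-terminal ER retention motif is also present, nor does it explain the "3" in the name. The depositor lists two excitation/emission pairs, 507/517 nm and 583/593 nm, corresponding to a green and a red state, which fits a green-to-red photoconvertible protein. The record does not state a purpose. The construct appears suited to live-cell imaging of ER morphology and dynamics, where photoconversion of a chosen region would allow highlighting and tracking of a subpopulation of the labelled ER.
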