Addgene plasmid #57320: Kikume-ER-3
Depositing lab: Michael Davidson. Depositing organization: Florida State University, Tallahassee.
Backbone
  Vector backbone: Kikume
  Backbone size w/o insert (bp): 4750
  Vector type: Mammalian Expression
  Selectable markers: Neomycin (select with G418)
Growth in bacteria
  Bacterial resistance: Kanamycin, 50 μg/mL
  Growth temperature: 37°C
  Growth strain: DH5alpha
  Copy number: High Copy
Gene/Insert
  Gene/Insert name: ER (alt name: NM_004343.3)
  Species: H. sapiens (human)
  Mutation: ER Signal Peptide
  Entrez Gene: CALR (a.k.a. CALR1, CRT, HEL-S-99n, RO, SSA, cC1qR)
  Promoter: CMV
  Tag / fusion protein: Kikume
  Cloning method: Unknown
  Sequencing primers: 5′ CMV-F; 3′ SV40pA-R
Terms and licenses: Academic/Nonprofit Terms; Industry Terms
Depositor comments: . Excitation = 507 / 583; Emission = 517 / 593
How to cite: Kikume-ER-3 was a gift from Michael Davidson (Addgene plasmid # 57320 ; http://n2t.net/addgene:57320 ; RRID:Addgene_57320)
